Addgene plasmid #182864: CD9-mEGFP
Purpose: Localization: Tetraspanin/Membrane
Depositing lab: Salvatore Chiantia. Publication: Multicolor fluorescence fluctuation spectroscopy in living cells via spectral detection. Dunsing V, Petrich A, Chiantia S. Elife. 2021 Sep 8;10. pii: 69687. doi: 10.7554/eLife.69687. PubMed 34494547.
Backbone
  Vector backbone: mEGFP-C1
  Vector type: Mammalian Expression
Growth in bacteria
  Bacterial resistance: Kanamycin, 50 μg/mL
  Growth temperature: 37°C
  Growth strain: DH5alpha
  Copy number: High Copy
Gene/Insert
  Gene/Insert name: human CD9
  Species: H. sapiens (human)
  Entrez Gene: CD9 (a.k.a. BTCC-1, DRAP-27, MIC3, MRP-1, TSPAN-29, TSPAN29)
  Cloning method: Restriction Enzyme; 5′ cloning site Unknown (unknown if destroyed); 3′ cloning site Unknown (unknown if destroyed)
Terms and licenses: Academic/Nonprofit Terms; Industry Terms: Not Available to Industry
How to cite: CD9-mEGFP was a gift from Salvatore Chiantia (Addgene plasmid # 182864 ; http://n2t.net/addgene:182864 ; RRID:Addgene_182864)
