[The description below was written by a language model from this plasmid's Addgene catalogue record and pLannotate feature annotations shown in this document.]
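Description:
CD9-mEGFP is a mammalian expression plasmid built on the mEGFP-C1 backbone that encodes human CD9, a tetraspanin (TSPAN29), fused to monomeric enhanced GFP. Expression is driven by the human cytomegalovirus immediate-early enhancer and promoter and terminated by an SV40 polyadenylation signal. Although the name places CD9 first, the annotated sequence shows the mEGFP coding region upstream. It is followed by a short remnant of the multiple cloning site and then the CD9 open reading frame, as expected for a C1-type vector. The fluorescent protein is therefore attached to the N-terminus of CD9, joined by a short linker derived from the polylinker. The restriction sites used for cloning are not recorded.

The plasmid is propagated in E. coli through a high-copy ColE1/pUC-type origin and is selected with kanamycin. The Tn5 NeoR/KanR gene sits behind both a bacterial (bla) promoter and the SV40 enhancer/early promoter, with an HSV TK polyadenylation signal downstream. The same marker therefore confers kanamycin resistance in bacteria and can support G418 selection in mammalian cells. An f1 origin is also present, which allows single-stranded DNA production. The small annotated fragments (RSF ori, large T antigen, ble, bGH poly(A)) are probably backbone remnants or partial annotation matches rather than functional elements.

The stated purpose is as a localization marker for tetraspanin and membrane compartments. The construct was deposited in connection with work on multicolor fluorescence fluctuation spectroscopy in living cells, where a monomeric GFP-tagged membrane protein can be used to examine the dynamics and interactions of membrane proteins.
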