Features (pLannotate 1.2.2; 16 found; start..end, strand, type, name):
     65..124     +  rep_origin     RSF ori (fragment): Plasmids containing the RSF 1030 origin of replication can be propagated in E. coli cells that contain additional plasmids with compatible origins.
    192..495     +  enhancer       CMV enhancer: human cytomegalovirus immediate early enhancer
    496..699     +  promoter       CMV promoter: human cytomegalovirus (CMV) immediate early promoter
    744..1460    +  CDS            mEGFP: mEGFP is a basic (constitutively fluorescent) green fluorescent protein published in 2002, derived from Aequorea victoria. It has moderate acid sensitivity.
   1461..1489    +  misc_feature   MCS (fragment): multiple cloning site
   1491..2174    +  CDS            CD9: CD9_HUMAN - Also known as MIC3, TSPAN29. Experimental evidence at protein level: Swiss-Prot protein existence level 1. Integral membrane protein associated with integrins, which regulates different processes, such as sperm-egg fusion, platelet activation and aggregation, and cell adhesion (PubMed:8478605, PubMed:14575715, PubMed:18541721). Present at the cell surface of oocytes and plays a key role in sperm-egg fusion, possibly by organizing multiprotein complexes and the morphology of the membrane required for the fusion (By similarity). In myoblasts, associates with CD81 and PTGFRN and inhib
   2200..2284    +  CDS            large T antigen (fragment): large T antigen from SV40 (simian virus 40)
   2307..2428    +  polyA_signal   SV40 poly(A) signal: SV40 polyadenylation signal
   2462..2890    -  rep_origin     f1 ori (sequence partly withheld): f1 bacteriophage origin of replication; arrow indicates direction of (+) strand synthesis
   2917..3021    +  promoter       AmpR promoter: bla
   3023..3380    +  promoter       SV40 promoter: SV40 enhancer and early promoter
   3415..4209    +  CDS            NeoR/KanR: aminoglycoside phosphotransferase from Tn5; aph(3')-II (or nptII); confers resistance to neomycin, kanamycin, and G418 (Geneticin®)
   4230..4382    +  CDS            ble (fragment): BLE_KLEPN - Experimental evidence at protein level: Swiss-Prot protein existence level 1. Binding protein with a strong affinity to the bleomycin family of antibiotics. Binds to CL990; an antimitotic-antibiotic compound. From Klebsiella pneumoniae.
   4441..4488    +  polyA_signal   HSV TK poly(A) signal: herpes simplex virus thymidine kinase polyadenylation signal (Cole and Stacy, 1985)
   4579..4595    -  polyA_signal   bGH poly(A) signal (fragment): bovine growth hormone polyadenylation signal
   4817..17      +  rep_origin     ori (across the origin): high-copy-number ColE1/pMB1/pBR322/pUC origin of replication
>Addgene plasmid #182864 | CD9-mEGFP | addgene full sequence | sequence record 359660 | Addgene NGS Result
GGCGGAGCCTATGGAAAAACGCCAGCAACGCGGCCTTTTTACGGTTCCTGGCCTTTTGCTGGCCTTTTGC
TCACATGTTCTTTCCTGCGTTATCCCCTGATTCTGTGGATAACCGTATTACCGCCATGCATTAGTTATTA
ATAGTAATCAATTACGGGGTCATTAGTTCATAGCCCATATATGGAGTTCCGCGTTACATAACTTACGGTA
AATGGCCCGCCTGGCTGACCGCCCAACGACCCCCGCCCATTGACGTCAATAATGACGTATGTTCCCATAG
TAACGCCAATAGGGACTTTCCATTGACGTCAATGGGTGGAGTATTTACGGTAAACTGCCCACTTGGCAGT
ACATCAAGTGTATCATATGCCAAGTACGCCCCCTATTGACGTCAATGACGGTAAATGGCCCGCCTGGCAT
TATGCCCAGTACATGACCTTATGGGACTTTCCTACTTGGCAGTACATCTACGTATTAGTCATCGCTATTA
CCATGGTGATGCGGTTTTGGCAGTACATCAATGGGCGTGGATAGCGGTTTGACTCACGGGGATTTCCAAG
TCTCCACCCCATTGACGTCAATGGGAGTTTGTTTTGGCACCAAAATCAACGGGACTTTCCAAAATGTCGT
AACAACTCCGCCCCATTGACGCAAATGGGCGGTAGGCGTGTACGGTGGGAGGTCTATATAAGCAGAGCTG
GTTTAGTGAACCGTCAGATCCGCTAGCGCTACCGGTCGCCACCATGGTGAGCAAGGGCGAGGAGCTGTTC
ACCGGGGTGGTGCCCATCCTGGTCGAGCTGGACGGCGACGTAAACGGCCACAAGTTCAGCGTGTCCGGCG
AGGGCGAGGGCGATGCCACCTACGGCAAGCTGACCCTGAAGTTCATCTGCACCACCGGCAAGCTGCCCGT
GCCCTGGCCCACCCTCGTGACCACCCTGACCTACGGCGTGCAGTGCTTCAGCCGCTACCCCGACCACATG
AAGCAGCACGACTTCTTCAAGTCCGCCATGCCCGAAGGCTACGTCCAGGAGCGCACCATCTTCTTCAAGG
ACGACGGCAACTACAAGACCCGCGCCGAGGTGAAGTTCGAGGGCGACACCCTGGTGAACCGCATCGAGCT
GAAGGGCATCGACTTCAAGGAGGACGGCAACATCCTGGGGCACAAGCTGGAGTACAACTACAACAGCCAC
AACGTCTATATCATGGCCGACAAGCAGAAGAACGGCATCAAGGTGAACTTCAAGATCCGCCACAACATCG
AGGACGGCAGCGTGCAGCTCGCCGACCACTACCAGCAGAACACCCCCATCGGCGACGGCCCCGTGCTGCT
GCCCGACAACCACTACCTGAGCACCCAGTCCAAGCTGAGCAAAGACCCCAACGAGAAGCGCGATCACATG
GTCCTGCTGGAGTTCGTGACCGCCGCCGGGATCACTCTCGGCATGGACGAGCTGTACAAGTCCGGACTCA
GATCTCGAGCTCAAGCTTCCATGCCGGTCAAAGGAGGCACCAAGTGCATCAAATACCTGCTGTTCGGATT
TAACTTCATCTTCTGGCTTGCCGGGATTGCTGTCCTTGCCATTGGACTATGGCTCCGATTCGACTCTCAG
ACCAAGAGCATCTTCGAGCAAGAAACTAATAATAATAATTCCAGCTTCTACACAGGAGTCTATATTCTGA
TCGGAGCCGGCGCCCTCATGATGCTGGTGGGCTTCCTGGGCTGCTGCGGGGCTGTGCAGGAGTCCCAGTG
CATGCTGGGACTGTTCTTCGGCTTCCTCTTGGTGATATTCGCCATTGAAATAGCTGCGGCCATCTGGGGA
TATTCCCACAAGGATGAGGTGATTAAGGAAGTCCAGGAGTTTTACAAGGACACCTACAACAAGCTGAAAA
CCAAGGATGAGCCCCAGCGGGAAACGCTGAAAGCCATCCACTATGCGTTGAACTGCTGTGGTTTGGCTGG
GGGCGTGGAACAGTTTATCTCAGACATCTGCCCCAAGAAGGACGTACTCGAAACCTTCACCGTGAAGTCC
TGTCCTGATGCCATCAAAGAGGTCTTCGACAATAAATTCCACATCATCGGCGCAGTGGGCATCGGCATTG
CCGTGGTCATGATATTTGGCATGATCTTCAGTATGATCTTGTGCTGTGCTATCCGCAGGAACCGCGAGAT
GGTCTAAGGATCCACCGGATCTAGATAACTGATCATAATCAGCCATACCACATTTGTAGAGGTTTTACTT
GCTTTAAAAAACCTCCCACACCTCCCCCTGAACCTGAAACATAAAATGAATGCAATTGTTGTTGTTAACT
TGTTTATTGCAGCTTATAATGGTTACAAATAAAGCAATAGCATCACAAATTTCACAAATAAAGCATTTTT
TTCACTGCATTCTAGTTGTGGTTTGTCCAAACTCATCAATGTATCTTAACGCGTAAATTGTAAGCGTTAA
TATTTTGTTAAAATTCGCGTTAAATTTTTGTTAAATCAGCTCATTTTTTAACCAATAGGCCGAAATCGGC
AAAATCCCTTATAAATCAAAAGAATAGACCGAGATAGGGT
[37 nt withheld, positions 2561-2597]
AAAGAACGTGGACTCCAACGTCAAAGG
[49 nt withheld, positions 2625-2673]
T
[91 nt withheld, positions 2675-2765]
G
[124 nt withheld, positions 2767-2890]
CAGGTGGCACTTTTCGGGGAAATGTGCGCGGAACCCCTATTTGTTTATTTTTCTAAATACATTCAAATAT
GTATCCGCTCATGAGACAATAACCCTGATAAATGCTTCAATAATATTGAAAAAGGAAGAGTCCTGAGGCG
GAAAGAACCAGCTGTGGAATGTGTGTCAGTTAGGGTGTGGAAAGTCCCCAGGCTCCCCAGCAGGCAGAAG
TATGCAAAGCATGCATCTCAATTAGTCAGCAACCAGGTGTGGAAAGTCCCCAGGCTCCCCAGCAGGCAGA
AGTATGCAAAGCATGCATCTCAATTAGTCAGCAACCATAGTCCCGCCCCTAACTCCGCCCATCCCGCCCC
TAACTCCGCCCAGTTCCGCCCATTCTCCGCCCCATGGCTGACTAATTTTTTTTATTTATGCAGAGGCCGA
GGCCGCCTCGGCCTCTGAGCTATTCCAGAAGTAGTGAGGAGGCTTTTTTGGAGGCCTAGGCTTTTGCAAA
GATCGATCAAGAGACAGGATGAGGATCGTTTCGCATGATTGAACAAGATGGATTGCACGCAGGTTCTCCG
GCCGCTTGGGTGGAGAGGCTATTCGGCTATGACTGGGCACAACAGACAATCGGCTGCTCTGATGCCGCCG
TGTTCCGGCTGTCAGCGCAGGGGCGCCCGGTTCTTTTTGTCAAGACCGACCTGTCCGGTGCCCTGAATGA
ACTGCAAGACGAGGCAGCGCGGCTATCGTGGCTGGCCACGACGGGCGTTCCTTGCGCAGCTGTGCTCGAC
GTTGTCACTGAAGCGGGAAGGGACTGGCTGCTATTGGGCGAAGTGCCGGGGCAGGATCTCCTGTCATCTC
ACCTTGCTCCTGCCGAGAAAGTATCCATCATGGCTGATGCAATGCGGCGGCTGCATACGCTTGATCCGGC
TACCTGCCCATTCGACCACCAAGCGAAACATCGCATCGAGCGAGCACGTACTCGGATGGAAGCCGGTCTT
GTCGATCAGGATGATCTGGACGAAGAGCATCAGGGGCTCGCGCCAGCCGAACTGTTCGCCAGGCTCAAGG
CGAGCATGCCCGACGGCGAGGATCTCGTCGTGACCCATGGCGATGCCTGCTTGCCGAATATCATGGTGGA
AAATGGCCGCTTTTCTGGATTCATCGACTGTGGCCGGCTGGGTGTGGCGGACCGCTATCAGGACATAGCG
TTGGCTACCCGTGATATTGCTGAAGAGCTTGGCGGCGAATGGGCTGACCGCTTCCTCGTGCTTTACGGTA
TCGCCGCTCCCGATTCGCAGCGCATCGCCTTCTATCGCCTTCTTGACGAGTTCTTCTGAGCGGGACTCTG
GGGTTCGAAATGACCGACCAAGCGACGCCCAACCTGCCATCACGAGATTTCGATTCCACCGCCGCCTTCT
ATGAAAGGTTGGGCTTCGGAATCGTTTTCCGGGACGCCGGCTGGATGATCCTCCAGCGCGGGGATCTCAT
GCTGGAGTTCTTCGCCCACCCTAGGGGGAGGCTAACTGAAACACGGAAGGAGACAATACCGGAAGGAACC
CGCGCTATGACGGCAATAAAAAGACAGAATAAAACGCACGGTGTTGGGTCGTTTGTTCATAAACGCGGGG
TTCGGTCCCAGGGCTGGCACTCTGTCGATACCCCACCGAGACCCCATTGGGGCCAATACGCCCGCGTTTC
TTCCTTTTCCCCACCCCACCCCCCAAGTTCGGGTGAAGGCCCAGGGCTCGCAGCCAACGTCGGGGCGGCA
GGCCCTGCCATAGCCTCAGGTTACTCATATATACTTTAGATTGATTTAAAACTTCATTTTTAATTTAAAA
GGATCTAGGTGAAGATCCTTTTTGATAATCTCATGACCAAAATCCCTTAACGTGAGTTTTCGTTCCACTG
AGCGTCAGACCCCGTAGAAAAGATCAAAGGATCTTCTTGAGATCCTTTTTTTCTGCGCGTAATCTGCTGC
TTGCAAACAAAAAAACCACCGCTACCAGCGGTGGTTTGTTTGCCGGATCAAGAGCTACCAACTCTTTTTC
CGAAGGTAACTGGCTTCAGCAGAGCGCAGATACCAAATACTGTTCTTCTAGTGTAGCCGTAGTTAGGCCA
CCACTTCAAGAACTCTGTAGCACCGCCTACATACCTCGCTCTGCTAATCCTGTTACCAGTGGCTGCTGCC
AGTGGCGATAAGTCGTGTCTTACCGGGTTGGACTCAAGACGATAGTTACCGGATAAGGCGCAGCGGTCGG
GCTGAACGGGGGGTTCGTGCACACAGCCCAGCTTGGAGCGAACGACCTACACCGAACTGAGATACCTACA
GCGTGAGCTATGAGAAAGCGCCACGCTTCCCGAAGGGAGAAAGGCGGACAGGTATCCGGTAAGCGGCAGG
GTCGGAACAGGAGAGCGCACGAGGGAGCTTCCAGGGGGAAACGCCTGGTATCTTTATAGTCCTGTCGGGT
TTCGCCACCTCTGACTTGAGCGTCGATTTTTGTGATGCTCGTCAGGGG
